>Addgene plasmid #110125 | Hy_pMT Flag-UAP56 WT | depositor full sequence | sequence record 207173 | Hy_pMT Flag-UAP56 WT sequence 8514 bps
CCAATGCTTAATCAGTGAGGCACCTATCTCAGCGATCTGTCTATTTCGTTCATCCATAGTTGCCTGACTC
CCCGTCGTGTAGATAACTACGATACGGGAGGGCTTACCATCTGGCCCCAGTGCTGCAATGATACCGCGAG
ACCCACGCTCACCGGCTCCAGATTTATCAGCAATAAACCAGCCAGCCGGAAGGGCCGAGCGCAGAAGTGG
TCCTGCAACTTTATCCGCCTCCATCCAGTCTATTAATTGTTGCCGGGAAGCTAGAGTAAGTAGTTCGCCA
GTTAATAGTTTGCGCAACGTTGTTGCCATTGCTGCAGGCATCGTGGTGTCACGCTCGTCGTTTGGTATGG
CTTCATTCAGCTCCGGTTCCCAACGATCAAGGCGAGTTACATGATCCCCCATGTTGTGCAAAAAAGCGGT
TAGCTCCTTCGGTCCTCCGATCGTTGTCAGAAGTAAGTTGGCCGCAGTGTTATCACTCATGGTTATGGCA
GCACTGCATAATTCTCTTACTGTCATGCCATCCGTAAGATGCTTTTCTGTGACTGGTGAGTACTCAACCA
AGTCATTCTGAGAATAGTGTATGCGGCGACCGAGTTGCTCTTGCCCGGCGTCAACACGGGATAATACCGC
GCCACATAGCAGAACTTTAAAAGTGCTCATCATTGGAAAACGTTCTTCGGGGCGAAAACTCTCAAGGATC
TTACCGCTGTTGAGATCCAGTTCGATGTAACCCACTCGTGCACCCAACTGATCTTCAGCATCTTTTACTT
TCACCAGCGTTTCTGGGTGAGCAAAAACAGGAAGGCAAAATGCCGCAAAAAAGGGAATAAGGGCGACACG
GAAATGTTGAATACTCATACTCTTCCTTTTTCAATATTATTGAAGCATTTATCAGGGTTATTGTCTCATG
AGCGGATACATATTTGAATGTATTTAGAAAAATAAACAAATAGGGGTTCCGCGCACATTTCCCCGAAAAG
TGCCACCTGACGTCTAAGAAACCATTATTATCATGACATTAACCTATAAAAATAGGCGTATCACGAGGCC
CTTTCGTCTTCAAGAATTCACATTTGTACGAATTTTTTTTTTATCAAAAGTTCGAGTTTTTCACCAATTT
CCTCATCAACCGAGCAAGGCAAACGGCTTTGAATAATATGGTGTTATATATACATATATCAAATCGCTGC
TGACTGCGTGATTGATGGCCCCAAGATTACATATTATCGAATCAGGATTCAGAAGGAGATCAATGTCAAA
TGCGGACAGGAACATGAAAGACGCCTGTTATGCGCAATTAAAAATTTGGGTTTAATTGCTGTGGAAACTG
TTGTTGGCGGCATCTTAAGTTCCTGTTTAACAACATCAACTACTTATGTACGTAGAAGCGTTTAAGCCAT
TTGCATACAGATGAGAACTGGCTTTTGTGCTAATCAGTCAAGATGACTCCGATGATGATGACTCATTACC
TGACCAGTTTTCGCTGCTTTCTTTTCAACAACTACTTGTATATGTATTGTATCCAATAGCAATACATTGA
ATTTCCATGGTCTAGTCACGTATTATCATTTAATTGACACCAAGTCGTGTTATTGTTGAGCTATCGAGTT
CAGCTCAAACATTTCTTATTCCCATGAATAAGCCGGCAAAAATATGCAATCTATGAAAGTTAATATAAGC
AAACCTTACTTTGACTCAATACCAATGCACTTTGTGTCGATAGGTTCACGCAATTGAGGCGATTATTCCG
ATAACCCAAGCGATTGACTGTTCCCGTTTCGATTCCAATTGAAATTTGGAAATGTACAATAGTTTTGCTA
TATGCTGTCAAGTACGCTCTTATCTTCTCTGGGTTTTCTTCAGAGTTTCGAAACGCTTCTTCTTTTTTTT
GTTTTTTTTTTTTTGGAATCTCGTATTTTGGAAGGGGCTCCCCTCTGGAATTTGTTACACTGTCGTTATC
ATTGCGAACAAGCGGCCCGAAGCTATCAGCGACTTTAACATTTACAATGCACTTTTTTACGACCAATTAA
ATGTACATTTTCCTTTCTTCGCCCGTTGATAAGCGAACGCGATGTGGCGCAGGCAATGTGTTGCTCTTGC
GACACAAACGCAATCAAAATGGATTCAATTTCGCTTTTTCCCAGTGAAACGAAGAACGAACCGACCATCA
TGATATGCTCCTCTGCATGTTGCGTATTGAATCAATGACAATTTCAATTAAGCCGCCCGTTCGTCATGCG
TTTTCGTGCGCTTCGAAATGCTGATAACGCTGCTGTCCTCCAACTGCTTTGCATGTGGACACAATTCCAT
TTATTTAATTCTTTTATTTGGATCGGTTAAATTAAAAAGCGCCTTGTTACGCATTTAACGTTGTTTCCGG
TGCGTGGTGGTTTCATGCTTCTGGGAACGGCAAATGGGTTTAGGATTGGGAACCCCTCATCATCTGTTGG
AATATACTATTCAACCTACAAAAGTAACGTTAAACAACACTACTTTATATTTGATATGAATGGCCACACC
TTTTATGCCATAAAACATATTGTAAGAGAATACCACTCTTTTTATTCCTTCTTTCCTTCTTGTACGTTTT
TTGCTGTAAGTAGGTCGTGGTGCTGGTGTTGCAGTTGAAATAACTTAAAATATAAATCATAAAACTCAAA
CATAAACTTGACTATTTATTTATTTATTAAGAAAGGAAATATAAATTATAAATTACAACAGGTTATGGAC
CTGCAGCCAAGCTTGGCGCTCGTCCGGGGGCAATGAGATATGAAAAAGCCTGAACTCACCGCGACGTCTG
TCGAGAAGTTTCTGATCGAAAAGTTCGACAGCGTCTCCGACCTGATGCAGCTCTCGGAGGGCGAAGAATC
TCGTGCTTTCAGCTTCGATGTAGGAGGGCGTGGATATGTCCTGCGGGTAAATAGCTGCGCCGATGGTTTC
TACAAAGATCGTTATGTTTATCGGCACTTTGCATCGGCCGCGCTCCCGATTCCGGAAGTGCTTGACATTG
GGGAATTCAGCGAGAGCCTGACCTATTGCATCTCCCGCCGTGCACAGGGTGTCACGTTGCAAGACCTGCC
TGAAACCGAACTGCCCGCTGTTCTGCAGCCGGTCGCGGAGGCCATGGATGCGATCGCTGCGGCCGATCTT
AGCCAGACGAGCGGGTTCGGCCCATTCGGACCGCAAGGAATCGGTCAATACACTACATGGCGTGATTTCA
TATGCGCGATTGCTGATCCCCATGTGTATCACTGGCAAACTGTGATGGACGACACCGTCAGTGCGTCCGT
CGCGCAGGCTCTCGATGAGCTGATGCTTTGGGCCGAGGACTGCCCCGAAGTCCGGCACCTCGTGCACGCG
GATTTCGGCTCCAACAATGTCCTGACGGACAATGGCCGCATAACAGCGGTCATTGACTGGAGCGAGGCGA
TGTTCGGGGATTCCCAATACGAGGTCGCCAACATCTTCTTCTGGAGGCCGTGGTTGGCTTGTATGGAGCA
GCAGACGCGCTACTTCGAGCGGAGGCATCCGGAGCTTGCAGGATCGCCGCGGCTCCGGGCGTATATGCTC
CGCATTGGTCTTGACCAACTCTATCAGAGCTTGGTTGACGGCAATTTCGATGATGCAGCTTGGGCGCAGG
GTCGATGCGACGCAATCGTCCGATCCGGAGCCGGGACTGTCGGGCGTACACAAATCGCCCGCAGAAGCGC
GGCCGTCTGGACCGATGGCTGTGTAGAAGTACTCGCCGATAGTGGAAACCGACGCCCCAGCACTCGTCCG
AGGGCAAAGGAATAGAGTAGATGCCGACCGAACAAGAGCTGATTTCGAGAACGCCTCAGCCAGCAACTCG
CGCGAGCCTAGCAAGGCAAATGCGAGAGAACGGCCTTACGCTTGGTGGCACAGTTCTCGTCCACAGTTCG
CTAAGCTCGCTCGGCTGGGTCGCGGGAGGGCCGGTCGCAGTGATTCAGGCCCTTCTGGATTGTGTTGGTC
CCCAGGGCACGATTGTCATGCCCACGCACTCGGGTGATCTGACTGATCCCGCAGATTGGAGATCGCCGCC
CGTGCCTGCCGATTGGGTGCAGATCTTTGTGAAGGAACCTTACTTCTGTGGTGTGACATAATTGGACAAA
CTACCTACAGAGATTTAAAGCTCTAAGGTAAATATAAAATTTTTAAGTGTATAATGTGTTAAACTACTGA
TTCTAATTGTTTGTGTATTTTAGATTCCAACCTATGGAACTGATGAATGGGAGCAGTGGTGGAATGCCTT
TAATGAGGAAAACCTGTTTTGCTCAGAAGAAATGCCATCTAGTGATGATGAGGCTACTGCTGACTCTCAA
CATTCTACTCCTCCAAAAAAGAAGAGAAAGGTAGAAGACCCCAAGGACTTTCCTTCAGAATTGCTAAGTT
TTTTGAGTCATGCTGTGTTTAGTAATAGAACTCTTGCTTGCTTTGCTATTTACACCACAAAGGAAAAAGC
TGCACTGCTATACAAGAAAATTATGGAAAAATATTCTGTAACCTTTATAAGTAGGCATAACAGTTATAAT
CATAACATACTGTTTTTTCTTACTCCACACAGGCATAGAGTGTCTGCTATTAATAACTATGCTCAAAAAT
TGTGTACCTTTAGCTTTTTAATTTGTAAAGGGGTTAATAAGGAATATTTGATGTATAGTGCCTTGACTAG
AGATCATAATCAGCCATACCACATTTGTAGAGGTTTTACTTGCTTTAAAAAACCTCCCACACCTCCCCCT
GAACCTGAAACATAAAATGAATGCAATTGTTGTTGTTAACTTGTTTATTGCAGCTTATAATGGTTACAAA
TAAAGCAATAGCATCACAAATTTCACAAATAAAGCATTTTTTTCACTGCATTCTAGTTGTGGTTTGTCCA
AACTCATCAATGTATCTTATCATGTCTGGATCAATTCGTTGCAGGACAGGATGTGGTGCCCGATGTGACT
AGCTCTTTGCTGCAGGCCGTCCTATCCTCTGGTTCCGATAAGAGACCCAGAACTCCGGCCCCCCACCGCC
CACCGCCACCCCCATACATATGTGGTACGCAAGTAAGAGTGCCTGCGCATGCCCCATGTGCCCCACCAAG
AGCTTTGCATCCCATACAAGTCCCCAAAGTGGAGAACCGAACCAATTCTTCGCGGGCAGAACAAAAGCTT
CTGCACACGTCTCCACTCGAATTTGGAGCCGGCCGGCGTGTGCAAAAGAGGTGAATCGAACGAAAGACCC
GTGTGTAAAGCCGCGTTTCCAAAATGTATAAAACCGAGAGCATCTGGCCAATGTGCATCAGTTGTGGTCA
GCAGCAAAATCAAGTGAATCATCTCAGTGCAACTAAAGGGGGGATCTCGAGACCATGGACTACAAAGACC
ATGACGGTGATTATAAAGATCATGACATCGATTACAAGGATGACGATGACAAGACCGGTGGTACCATGGC
AGAGAACGATGTGGACAATGAGCTCTTGGACTATGAAGATGATGAGGTGGAGACAGCAGCTGGGGGAGAT
GGGGCTGAGGCCCCTGCCAAGAAGGATGTCAAGGGCTCCTATGTCTCCATCCACAGCTCTGGCTTTCGTG
ACTTCCTGCTCAAGCCAGAGTTGCTCCGGGCCATTGTCGACTGTGGCTTTGAGCATCCGTCAGAAGTCCA
GCATGAGTGCATCCCTCAGGCCATTCTGGGAATGGATGTCCTGTGCCAGGCCAAGTCGGGCATGGGAAAG
ACAGCAGTGTTTGTCTTGGCCACACTGCAACAGCTGGAGCCAGTTACTGGGCAGGTGTCTGTACTGGTGA
TGTGTCACACTCGGGAGTTGGCTTTTCAGATCAGCAAGGAATATGAGCGCTTCTCTAAATACATGCCCAA
TGTCAAGGTTGCTGTTTTTTTTGGTGGTCTGTCTATCAAGAAGGATGAAGAGGTGCTGAAGAAGAACTGC
CCGCATATCGTCGTGGGGACTCCAGGCCGTATCCTAGCCCTGGCTCGAAATAAGAGCCTCAACCTCAAAC
ACATTAAACACTTTATTTTGGATGAATGTGATAAGATGCTTGAACAGCTCGACATGCGTCGGGATGTCCA
GGAAATTTTTCGCATGACCCCCCACGAGAAGCAGGTCATGATGTTCAGTGCTACCTTGAGCAAAGAGATC
CGTCCAGTCTGCCGCAAGTTCATGCAAGATCCAATGGAGATCTTCGTGGATGATGAGACGAAGTTGACGC
TGCATGGGTTGCAGCAGTACTACGTGAAACTGAAGGACAACGAGAAGAACCGGAAGCTCTTTGACCTTCT
GGATGTCCTTGAGTTCAACCAGGTGGTGATCTTTGTGAAGTCTGTGCAGCGGTGCATTGCCTTGGCCCAG
CTACTAGTGGAGCAGAACTTCCCAGCCATTGCCATCCACCGTGGGATGCCCCAGGAGGAGAGGCTTTCTC
GGTATCAGCAGTTTAAAGATTTTCAACGACGAATTCTTGTGGCTACCAACCTATTTGGCCGAGGCATGGA
CATCGAGCGGGTGAACATTGCTTTTAATTATGACATGCCTGAGGATTCTGACACCTACCTGCATCGGGTG
GCCAGAGCAGGCCGGTTTGGCACCAAGGGCTTGGCTATCACATTTGTGTCCGATGAGAATGATGCCAAGA
TCCTCAATGATGTGCAGGATCGCTTTGAGGTCAATATTAGTGAGCTGCCTGATGAGATAGACATCTCCTC
CTACATTGAACAGACACGGTAGGCGGCCGCAACTTGTTTATTGCAGCTTATAATGGTTACAAATAAAGCA
ATAGCATCACAAATTTCACAAATAAAGCATTTTTTTCACTGCATTCTAGTTGTGGTTTGTCCAAACTCAT
CAATGTATCTTAACTAGTGGATCCACTAGGGGCCGCCGACGCGAGGCTGGATGGCCTTCCCCATTATGAT
TCTTCTCGCTTCCGGCGGCATCGGGATGCCCGCGTTGCAGGCCATGCTGTCCAGGCAGGTAGATGACGAC
CATCAGGGACAGCTTCAAGGATCGCTCGCGGCTCTTACCAGCCTAACTTCGATCATTGGACCGCTGATCG
TCACGGCGATTTATGCCGCCTCGGCGAGCACATGGAACGGGTTGGCATGGATTGTAGGCGCCGCCCTATA
CCTTGTCTGCCTCCCCGCGTTGCGTCGCGGTGCATGGAGCCGGGCCACCTCGACCTGAATGGAAGCCGGC
GGCACCTCGCTAACGGATTCACCACTCCAAGAATTGGAGCCAATCAATTCTTGCGGAGAACTGTGAATGC
GCAAACCAACCCTTGGCAGAACATATCCATCGCGTCCGCCATCTCCAGCAGCCGCACGCGGCGCATCTCG
GGCAGCGTTGGGTCCTGGCCACGGGTGCGCATGATCGTGCTCCTGTCGTTGAGGACCCGGCTAGGCTGGC
GGGGTTGCCTTACTGGTTAGCAGAATGAATCACCGATACGCGAGCGAACGTGAAGCGACTGCTGCTGCAA
AACGTCTGCGACCTGAGCAACAACATGAATGGTCTTCGGTTTCCGTGTTTCGTAAAGTCTGGAAACGCGG
AAGTCAGCGCTCTTCCGCTTCCTCGCTCACTGACTCGCTGCGCTCGGTCGTTCGGCTGCGGCGAGCGGTA
TCAGCTCACTCAAAGGCGGTAATACGGTTATCCACAGAATCAGGGGATAACGCAGGAAAGAACATGTGAG
CAAAAGGCCAGCAAAAGGCCAGGAACCGTAAAAAGGCCGCGTTGCTGGCGTTTTTCCATAGGCTCCGCCC
CCCTGACGAGCATCACAAAAATCGACGCTCAAGTCAGAGGTGGCGAAACCCGACAGGACTATAAAGATAC
CAGGCGTTTCCCCCTGGAAGCTCCCTCGTGCGCTCTCCTGTTCCGACCCTGCCGCTTACCGGATACCTGT
CCGCCTTTCTCCCTTCGGGAAGCGTGGCGCTTTCTCATAGCTCACGCTGTAGGTATCTCAGTTCGGTGTA
GGTCGTTCGCTCCAAGCTGGGCTGTGTGCACGAACCCCCCGTTCAGCCCGACCGCTGCGCCTTATCCGGT
AACTATCGTCTTGAGTCCAACCCGGTAAGACACGACTTATCGCCACTGGCAGCAGCCACTGGTAACAGGA
TTAGCAGAGCGAGGTATGTAGGCGGTGCTACAGAGTTCTTGAAGTGGTGGCCTAACTACGGCTACACTAG
AAGGACAGTATTTGGTATCTGCGCTCTGCTGAAGCCAGTTACCTTCGGAAAAAGAGTTGGTAGCTCTTGA
TCCGGCAAACAAACCACCGCTGGTAGCGGTGGTTTTTTTGTTTGCAAGCAGCAGATTACGCGCAGAAAAA
AAGGATCTCAAGAAGATCCTTTGATCTTTTCTACGGGGTCTGACGCTCAGTGGAACGAAAACTCACGTTA
AGGGATTTTGGTCATGAGATTATCAAAAAGGATCTTCACCTAGATCCTTTTAAATTAAAAATGAAGTTTT
AAATCAATCTAAAGTATATATGAGTAAACTTGGTCTGACAGTTA
Features (pLannotate 1.2.2; 17 found; start..end, strand, type, name):
    859..963     -  promoter       AmpR promoter: bla
   2445..2724    +  promoter       copia promoter: strong promoter from the Drosophila transposable element copia (Sinclair et al., 1986)
   2770..3795    +  CDS            HygR: aminoglycoside phosphotransferase from E. coli; aph(4)-Ia; confers resistance to hygromycin
   3813..4085    +  CDS            yokD (fragment): YOKD_BACSU - Experimental evidence at protein level: Swiss-Prot protein existence level 1. May contribute to antibiotic resistance. From Bacillus subtilis (strain 168).
   4082..4156    +  CDS            small t antigen (fragment): SV40 (simian virus 40) small t antigen
   4158..4223    +  intron         small t intron: SV40 (simian virus 40) small t antigen intron
   4353..4373    +  CDS            SV40 NLS: nuclear localization signal of SV40 (simian virus 40) large T antigen
   4692..4775    +  CDS            large T antigen (fragment): large T antigen from SV40 (simian virus 40)
   4798..4932    +  polyA_signal   SV40 poly(A) signal: SV40 polyadenylation signal
   4933..5359    +  promoter       MT promoter: Drosophila metallothionein promoter
   5378..5443    +  CDS            3xFLAG: three tandem FLAG® epitope tags, followed by an enterokinase cleavage site
   5456..6739    +  CDS            DDX39B: DX39B_HUMAN - Also known as BAT1, UAP56. Experimental evidence at protein level: Swiss-Prot protein existence level 1. (Microbial infection) The TREX complex is essential for the export of Kaposi's sarcoma-associated herpesvirus (KSHV) intronless mRNAs and infectious virus production. From Homo sapiens (Human).
   6751..6872    +  polyA_signal   SV40 poly(A) signal: SV40 polyadenylation signal
   6897..7198    +  CDS            TcR (fragment): tetracycline efflux protein; tet; confers resistance to tetracycline
   7440..7568    -  CDS            YPB1_ECOLX (fragment): Protein predicted: Swiss-Prot protein existence level 4. From Escherichia coli.
   7753..8341    -  rep_origin     ori: high-copy-number ColE1/pMB1/pBR322/pUC origin of replication
   8512..858     -  CDS            AmpR (across the origin): β-lactamase; bla; confers resistance to ampicillin, carbenicillin, and related antibiotics
