>Addgene plasmid #110125 | Hy_pMT Flag-UAP56 WT | addgene full sequence | sequence record 213319 | Addgene NGS Result
AATTCGTTGCAGGACAGGATGTGGTGCCCGATGTGACTAGCTCTTTGCTGCAGGCCGTCCTATCCTCTGG
TTCCGATAAGAGACCCAGAACTCCGGCCCCCCACCGCCCACCGCCACCCCCATACATATGTGGTACGCAA
GTAAGAGTGCCTGCGCATGCCCCATGTGCCCCACCAAGAGCTTTGCATCCCATACAAGTCCCCAAAGTGG
AGAACCGAACCAATTCTTCGCGGGCAGAACAAAAGCTTCTGCACACGTCTCCACTCGAATTTGGAGCCGG
CCGGCGTGTGCAAAAGAGGTGAATCGAACGAAAGACCCGTGTGTAAAGCCGCGTTTCCAAAATGTATAAA
ACCGAGAGCATCTGGCCAATGTGCATCAGTTGTGGTCAGCAGCAAAATCAAGTGAATCATCTCAGTGCAA
CTAAAGGGGGGATCTCGAGACCATGGACTACAAAGACCATGACGGTGATTATAAAGATCATGACATCGAT
TACAAGGATGACGATGACAAGACCGGTGGTACCATGGCAGAGAACGATGTGGACAATGAGCTCTTGGACT
ATGAAGATGATGAGGTGGAGACAGCAGCTGGGGGAGATGGGGCTGAGGCCCCTGCCAAGAAGGATGTCAA
GGGCTCCTATGTCTCCATCCACAGCTCTGGCTTTCGTGACTTCCTGCTCAAGCCAGAGTTGCTCCGGGCC
ATTGTCGACTGTGGCTTTGAGCATCCGTCAGAAGTCCAGCATGAGTGCATCCCTCAGGCCATTCTGGGAA
TGGATGTCCTGTGCCAGGCCAAGTCGGGCATGGGAAAGACAGCAGTGTTTGTCTTGGCCACACTGCAACA
GCTGGAGCCAGTTACTGGGCAGGTGTCTGTGCTGGTGATGTGTCACACTCGGGAGTTGGCTTTTCAGATC
AGCAAGGAATATGAGCGCTTCTCTAAATACATGCCCAATGTCAAGGTTGCTGTTTTTTTTGGTGGTCTGT
CTATCAAGAAGGATGAAGAGGTGCTGAAGAAGAACTGCCCGCATATCGTCGTGGGGACTCCAGGCCGTAT
CCTAGCCCTGGCTCGAAATAAGAGCCTCAACCTCAAACACATTAAACACTTTATTTTGGATGAATGTGAT
AAGATGCTTGAACAGCTCGACATGCGTCGGGATGTCCAGGAAATTTTTCGCATGACCCCCCACGAGAAGC
AGGTCATGATGTTCAGTGCTACCTTGAGCAAAGAGATCCGTCCAGTCTGCCGCAAGTTCATGCAAGATCC
AATGGAGATCTTCGTGGATGATGAGACGAAGTTGACGCTGCATGGGTTGCAGCAGTACTACGTGAAACTG
AAGGACAACGAGAAGAACCGGAAGCTCTTTGACCTTCTGGATGTCCTTGAGTTCAACCAGGTGGTGATCT
TTGTGAAGTCTGTGCAGCGGTGCATTGCCTTGGCCCAGCTACTAGTGGAGCAGAACTTCCCAGCCATTGC
CATCCACCGTGGGATGCCCCAGGAGGAGAGGCTTTCTCGGTATCAGCAGTTTAAAGATTTTCAACGACGA
ATTCTTGTGGCTACCAACCTATTTGGCCGAGGCATGGACATCGAGCGGGTGAACATTGCTTTTAATTATG
ACATGCCTGAGGATTCTGACACCTACCTGCATCGGGTGGCCAGAGCAGGCCGGTTTGGCACCAAGGGCTT
GGCTATCACATTTGTGTCCGATGAGAATGATGCCAAGATCCTCAATGATGTGCAGGATCGCTTTGAGGTC
AATATTAGTGAGCTGCCTGATGAGATAGACATCTCCTCCTACATTGAACAGACACGGTAGGCGGCCGCAA
CTTGTTTATTGCAGCTTATAATGGTTACAAATAAAGCAATAGCATCACAAATTTCACAAATAAAGCATTT
TTTTCACTGCATTCTAGTTGTGGTTTGTCCAAACTCATCAATGTATCTTAACTAGTGGATCCACTAGGGG
CCGCCGACGCGAGGCTGGATGGCCTTCCCCATTATGATTCTTCTCGCTTCCGGCGGCATCGGGATGCCCG
CGTTGCAGGCCATGCTGTCCAGGCAGGTAGATGACGACCATCAGGGACAGCTTCAAGGATCGCTCGCGGC
TCTTACCAGCCTAACTTCGATCATTGGACCGCTGATCGTCACGGCGATTTATGCCGCCTCGGCGAGCACA
TGGAACGGGTTGGCATGGATTGTAGGCGCCGCCCTATACCTTGTCTGCCTCCCCGCGTTGCGTCGCGGTG
CATGGAGCCGGGCCACCTCGACCTGAATGGAAGCCGGCGGCACCTCGCTAACGGATTCACCACTCCAAGA
ATTGGAGCCAATCAATTCTTGCGGAGAACTGTGAATGCGCAAACCAACCCTTGGCAGAACATATCCATCG
CGTCCGCCATCTCCAGCAGCCGCACGCGGCGCATCTCGGGCAGCGTTGGGTCCTGGCCACGGGTGCGCAT
GATCGTGCTCCTGTCGTTGAGGACCCGGCTAGGCTGGCGGGGTTGCCTTACTGGTTAGCAGAATGAATCA
CCGATACGCGAGCGAACGTGAAGCGACTGCTGCTGCAAAACGTCTGCGACCTGAGCAACAACATGAATGG
TCTTCGGTTTCCGTGTTTCGTAAAGTCTGGAAACGCGGAAGTCAGCGCTCTTCCGCTTCCTCGCTCACTG
ACTCGCTGCGCTCGGTCGTTCGGCTGCGGCGAGCGGTATCAGCTCACTCAAAGGCGGTAATACGGTTATC
CACAGAATCAGGGGATAACGCAGGAAAGAACATGTGAGCAAAAGGCCAGCAAAAGGCCAGGAACCGTAAA
AAGGCCGCGTTGCTGGCGTTTTTCCATAGGCTCCGCCCCCCTGACGAGCATCACAAAAATCGACGCTCAA
GTCAGAGGTGGCGAAACCCGACAGGACTATAAAGATACCAGGCGTTTCCCCCTGGAAGCTCCCTCGTGCG
CTCTCCTGTTCCGACCCTGCCGCTTACCGGATACCTGTCCGCCTTTCTCCCTTCGGGAAGCGTGGCGCTT
TCTCATAGCTCACGCTGTAGGTATCTCAGTTCGGTGTAGGTCGTTCGCTCCAAGCTGGGCTGTGTGCACG
AACCCCCCGTTCAGCCCGACCGCTGCGCCTTATCCGGTAACTATCGTCTTGAGTCCAACCCGGTAAGACA
CGACTTATCGCCACTGGCAGCAGCCACTGGTAACAGGATTAGCAGAGCGAGGTATGTAGGCGGTGCTACA
GAGTTCTTGAAGTGGTGGCCTAACTACGGCTACACTAGAAGGACAGTATTTGGTATCTGCGCTCTGCTGA
AGCCAGTTACCTTCGGAAAAAGAGTTGGTAGCTCTTGATCCGGCAAACAAACCACCGCTGGTAGCGGTGG
TTTTTTTGTTTGCAAGCAGCAGATTACGCGCAGAAAAAAAGGATCTCAAGAAGATCCTTTGATCTTTTCT
ACGGGGTCTGACGCTCAGTGGAACGAAAACTCACGTTAAGGGATTTTGGTCATGAGATTATCAAAAAGGA
TCTTCACCTAGATCCTTTTAAATTAAAAATGAAGTTTTAAATCAATCTAAAGTATATATGAGTAAACTTG
GTCTGACAGTTACCAATGCTTAATCAGTGAGGCACCTATCTCAGCGATCTGTCTATTTCGTTCATCCATA
GTTGCCTGACTCCCCGTCGTGTAGATAACTACGATACGGGAGGGCTTACCATCTGGCCCCAGTGCTGCAA
TGATACCGCGAGACCCACGCTCACCGGCTCCAGATTTATCAGCAATAAACCAGCCAGCCGGAAGGGCCGA
GCGCAGAAGTGGTCCTGCAACTTTATCCGCCTCCATCCAGTCTATTAATTGTTGCCGGGAAGCTAGAGTA
AGTAGTTCGCCAGTTAATAGTTTGCGCAACGTTGTTGCCATTGCTGCAGGCATCGTGGTGTCACGCTCGT
CGTTTGGTATGGCTTCATTCAGCTCCGGTTCCCAACGATCAAGGCGAGTTACATGATCCCCCATGTTGTG
CAAAAAAGCGGTTAGCTCCTTCGGTCCTCCGATCGTTGTCAGAAGTAAGTTGGCCGCAGTGTTATCACTC
ATGGTTATGGCAGCACTGCATAATTCTCTTACTGTCATGCCATCCGTAAGATGCTTTTCTGTGACTGGTG
AGTACTCAACCAAGTCATTCTGAGAATAGTGTATGCGGCGACCGAGTTGCTCTTGCCCGGCGTCAACACG
GGATAATACCGCGCCACATAGCAGAACTTTAAAAGTGCTCATCATTGGAAAACGTTCTTCGGGGCGAAAA
CTCTCAAGGATCTTACCGCTGTTGAGATCCAGTTCGATGTAACCCACTCGTGCACCCAACTGATCTTCAG
CATCTTTTACTTTCACCAGCGTTTCTGGGTGAGCAAAAACAGGAAGGCAAAATGCCGCAAAAAAGGGAAT
AAGGGCGACACGGAAATGTTGAATACTCATACTCTTCCTTTTTCAATATTATTGAAGCATTTATCAGGGT
TATTGTCTCATGAGCGGATACATATTTGAATGTATTTAGAAAAATAAACAAATAGGGGTTCCGCGCACAT
TTCCCCGAAAAGTGCCACCTGACGTCTAAGAAACCATTATTATCATGACATTAACCTATAAAAATAGGCG
TATCACGAGGCCCTTTCGTCTTCAAGAATTCACATTTGTACGAATTTTTTTTTTATCAAAAGTTCGAGTT
TTTCACCAATTTCCTCATCAACCGAGCAAGGCAAACGGCTTTGAATAATATGGTGTTATATATACATATA
TCAAATCGCTGCTGACTGCGTGATTGATGGCCCCAAGATTACATATTATCGAATCAGGATTCAGAAGGAG
ATCAATGTCAAATGCGGACAGGAACATGAAAGACGCCTGTTATGCGCAATTAAAAATTTGGGTTTAATTG
CTGTGGAAACTGTTGTTGGCGGCATCTTAAGTTCCTGTTTAACAACATCAACTACTTATGTACGTAGAAG
CGTTTAAGCCATTTGCATACAGATGAGAACTGGCTTTTGTGCTAATCAGTCAAGATGACTCCGATGATGA
TGACTCATTACCTGACCAGTTTTCGCTGCTTTCTTTTCAACAACTACTTGTATATGTATTGTATCCAATA
GCAATACATTGAATTTCCATGGTCTAGTCACGTATTATCATTTAATTGACACCAAGTCGTGTTATTGTTG
AGCTATCGAGTTCAGCTCAAACATTTCTTATTCCCATGAATAAGCCGGCAAAAATATGCAATCTATGAAA
GTTAATATAAGCAAACCTTACTTTGACTCAATACCAATGCACTTTGTGTCGATAGGTTCACGCAATTGAG
GCGATTATTCCGATAACCCAAGCGATTGACTGTTCCCGTTTCGATTCCAATTGAAATTTGGAAATGTACA
ATAGTTTTGCTATATGCTGTCAAGTACGCTCTTATCTTCTCTGGGTTTTCTTCAGAGTTTCGAAACGCTT
CTTCTTTTTTTTGTTTTTTTTTTTTTGGAATCTCGTATTTTGGAAGGGGCTCCCCTCTGGAATTTGTTAC
ACTGTCGTTATCATTGCGAACAAGCGGCCCGAAGCTATCAGCGACTTTAACATTTACAATGCACTTTTTT
ACGACCAATTAAATGTACATTTTCCTTTCTTCGCCCGTTGATAAGCGAACGCGATGTGGCGCAGGCAATG
TGTTGCTCTTGCGACACAAACGCAATCAAAATGGATTCAATTTCGCTTTTTCCCAGTGAAACGAAGAACG
AACCGACCATCATGATATGCTCCTCTGCATGTTGCGTATTGAATCAATGACAATTTCAATTAAGCCGCCC
GTTCGTCATGCGTTTTCGTGCGCTTCGAAATGCTGATAACGCTGCTGTCCTCCAACTGCTTTGCATGTGG
ACACAATTCCATTTATTTAATTCTTTTATTTGGATCGGTTAAATTAAAAAGCGCCTTGTTACGCATTTAA
CGTTGTTTCCGGTGCGTGGTGGTTTCATGCTTCTGGGAACGGCAAATGGGTTTAGGATTGGGAACCCCTC
ATCATCTGTTGGAATATACTATTCAACCTACAAAAGTAACGTTAAACAACACTACTTTATATTTGATATG
AATGGCCACACCTTTTATGCCATAAAACATATTGTAAGAGAATACCACTCTTTTTATTCCTTCTTTCCTT
CTTGTACGTTTTTTGCTGTAAGTAGGTCGTGGTGCTGGTGTTGCAGTTGAAATAACTTAAAATATAAATC
ATAAAACTCAAACATAAACTTGACTATTTATTTATTTATTAAGAAAGGAAATATAAATTATAAATTACAA
CAGGTTATGGACCTGCAGCCAAGCTTGGCGCTCGTCCGGGGGCAATGAGATATGAAAAAGCCTGAACTCA
CCGCGACGTCTGTCGAGAAGTTTCTGATCGAAAAGTTCGACAGCGTCTCCGACCTGATGCAGCTCTCGGA
GGGCGAAGAATCTCGTGCTTTCAGCTTCGATGTAGGAGGGCGTGGATATGTCCTGCGGGTAAATAGCTGC
GCCGATGGTTTCTACAAAGATCGTTATGTTTATCGGCACTTTGCATCGGCCGCGCTCCCGATTCCGGAAG
TGCTTGACATTGGGGAATTCAGCGAGAGCCTGACCTATTGCATCTCCCGCCGTGCACAGGGTGTCACGTT
GCAAGACCTGCCTGAAACCGAACTGCCCGCTGTTCTGCAGCCGGTCGCGGAGGCCATGGATGCGATCGCT
GCGGCCGATCTTAGCCAGACGAGCGGGTTCGGCCCATTCGGACCGCAAGGAATCGGTCAATACACTACAT
GGCGTGATTTCATATGCGCGATTGCTGATCCCCATGTGTATCACTGGCAAACTGTGATGGACGACACCGT
CAGTGCGTCCGTCGCGCAGGCTCTCGATGAGCTGATGCTTTGGGCCGAGGACTGCCCCGAAGTCCGGCAC
CTCGTGCACGCGGATTTCGGCTCCAACAATGTCCTGACGGACAATGGCCGCATAACAGCGGTCATTGACT
GGAGCGAGGCGATGTTCGGGGATTCCCAATACGAGGTCGCCAACATCTTCTTCTGGAGGCCGTGGTTGGC
TTGTATGGAGCAGCAGACGCGCTACTTCGAGCGGAGGCATCCGGAGCTTGCAGGATCGCCGCGGCTCCGG
GCGTATATGCTCCGCATTGGTCTTGACCAACTCTATCAGAGCTTGGTTGACGGCAATTTCGATGATGCAG
CTTGGGCGCAGGGTCGATGCGACGCAATCGTCCGATCCGGAGCCGGGACTGTCGGGCGTACACAAATCGC
CCGCAGAAGCGCGGCCGTCTGGACCGATGGCTGTGTAGAAGTACTCGCCGATAGTGGAAACCGACGCCCC
AGCACTCGTCCGAGGGCAAAGGAATAGAGTAGATGCCGACCGAACAAGAGCTGATTTCGAGAACGCCTCA
GCCAGCAACTCGCGCGAGCCTAGCAAGGCAAATGCGAGAGAACGGCCTTACGCTTGGTGGCACAGTTCTC
GTCCACAGTTCGCTAAGCTCGCTCGGCTGGGTCGCGGGAGGGCCGGTCGCAGTGATTCAGGCCCTTCTGG
ATTGTGTTGGTCCCCAGGGCACGATTGTCATGCCCACGCACTCGGGTGATCTGACTGATCCCGCAGATTG
GAGATCGCCGCCCGTGCCTGCCGATTGGGTGCAGATCTTTGTGAAGGAACCTTACTTCTGTGGTGTGACA
TAATTGGACAAACTACCTACAGAGATTTAAAGCTCTAAGGTAAATATAAAATTTTTAAGTGTATAATGTG
TTAAACTACTGATTCTAATTGTTTGTGTATTTTAGATTCCAACCTATGGAACTGATGAATGGGAGCAGTG
GTGGAATGCCTTTAATGAGGAAAACCTGTTTTGCTCAGAAGAAATGCCATCTAGTGATGATGAGGCTACT
GCTGACTCTCAACATTCTACTCCTCCAAAAAAGAAGAGAAAGGTAGAAGACCCCAAGGACTTTCCTTCAG
AATTGCTAAGTTTTTTGAGTCATGCTGTGTTTAGTAATAGAACTCTTGCTTGCTTTGCTATTTACACCAC
AAAGGAAAAAGCTGCACTGCTATACAAGAAAATTATGGAAAAATATTCTGTAACCTTTATAAGTAGGCAT
AACAGTTATAATCATAACATACTGTTTTTTCTTACTCCACACAGGCATAGAGTGTCTGCTATTAATAACT
ATGCTCAAAAATTGTGTACCTTTAGCTTTTTAATTTGTAAAGGGGTTAATAAGGAATATTTGATGTATAG
TGCCTTGACTAGAGATCATAATCAGCCATACCACATTTGTAGAGGTTTTACTTGCTTTAAAAAACCTCCC
ACACCTCCCCCTGAACCTGAAACATAAAATGAATGCAATTGTTGTTGTTAACTTGTTTATTGCAGCTTAT
AATGGTTACAAATAAAGCAATAGCATCACAAATTTCACAAATAAAGCATTTTTTTCACTGCATTCTAGTT
GTGGTTTGTCCAAACTCATCAATGTATCTTATCATGTCTGGATC
Features (pLannotate 1.2.2; 17 found; start..end, strand, type, name):
      1..427     +  promoter       MT promoter: Drosophila metallothionein promoter
    446..511     +  CDS            3xFLAG: three tandem FLAG® epitope tags, followed by an enterokinase cleavage site
    524..1807    +  CDS            DDX39B: DX39B_HUMAN - Also known as BAT1, UAP56. Experimental evidence at protein level: Swiss-Prot protein existence level 1. (Microbial infection) The TREX complex is essential for the export of Kaposi's sarcoma-associated herpesvirus (KSHV) intronless mRNAs and infectious virus production. From Homo sapiens (Human).
   1819..1940    +  polyA_signal   SV40 poly(A) signal: SV40 polyadenylation signal
   1965..2266    +  CDS            TcR (fragment): tetracycline efflux protein; tet; confers resistance to tetracycline
   2508..2636    -  CDS            YPB1_ECOLX (fragment): Protein predicted: Swiss-Prot protein existence level 4. From Escherichia coli.
   2821..3409    -  rep_origin     ori: high-copy-number ColE1/pMB1/pBR322/pUC origin of replication
   3580..4440    -  CDS            AmpR: β-lactamase; bla; confers resistance to ampicillin, carbenicillin, and related antibiotics
   4441..4545    -  promoter       AmpR promoter: bla
   6027..6306    +  promoter       copia promoter: strong promoter from the Drosophila transposable element copia (Sinclair et al., 1986)
   6352..7377    +  CDS            HygR: aminoglycoside phosphotransferase from E. coli; aph(4)-Ia; confers resistance to hygromycin
   7395..7667    +  CDS            yokD (fragment): YOKD_BACSU - Experimental evidence at protein level: Swiss-Prot protein existence level 1. May contribute to antibiotic resistance. From Bacillus subtilis (strain 168).
   7664..7738    +  CDS            small t antigen (fragment): SV40 (simian virus 40) small t antigen
   7740..7805    +  intron         small t intron: SV40 (simian virus 40) small t antigen intron
   7935..7955    +  CDS            SV40 NLS: nuclear localization signal of SV40 (simian virus 40) large T antigen
   8274..8357    +  CDS            large T antigen (fragment): large T antigen from SV40 (simian virus 40)
   8380..8514    +  polyA_signal   SV40 poly(A) signal: SV40 polyadenylation signal
