[The description below was written by a language model from this plasmid's Addgene catalogue record and pLannotate feature annotations shown in this document.]
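Description:
Hy_pMT Flag-UAP56 WT is an 8,514 bp insect-cell expression plasmid built on the Hy_pMT backbone for expression of human UAP56 (DDX39B, also known as BAT1). It is propagated in E. coli through a high-copy ColE1/pUC-type origin and an ampicillin resistance gene with its native bla promoter. For selection in insect cells it carries a separate hygromycin resistance cassette, in which the promoter of the Drosophila copia transposable element drives the hygromycin phosphotransferase gene, followed by SV40 sequences (small t intron, fragments of the T antigen region and a polyadenylation signal) that supply RNA processing signals. Short annotated fragments of a tetracycline resistance gene and other bacterial open reading frames appear to be non-functional backbone remnants.

The payload is the wild-type human DDX39B coding sequence, cloned between KpnI and NotI sites that are both retained. It sits downstream of the Drosophila metallothionein promoter, which is metal-inducible (typically with copper), so expression can be switched on when required. The promoter is followed by a backbone-encoded N-terminal 3xFLAG tag with an enterokinase cleavage site, and the transcript ends at an SV40 polyadenylation signal. The tag allows detection or immunoprecipitation of the protein with anti-FLAG reagents.

The two feature tables, from the depositor sequence and the repository's sequencing result, have the same length and the same set of features and differ only in their start coordinate. The associated publication concerns a conserved, length-dependent pathway for nuclear export of circular RNAs. This fits use of the plasmid to express the human helicase inducibly, transiently or in hygromycin-selected stable lines, although the record does not spell out the specific experiments.
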