Addgene plasmid #110125: Hy_pMT Flag-UAP56 WT
Purpose: Expresses Flag-tagged human UAP56 (DDX39B)
Depositing lab: Jeremy Wilusz. Depositing organization: University of Pennsylvania. Publication: A length-dependent evolutionarily conserved pathway controls nuclear export of circular RNAs. Huang C, Liang D, Tatomer DC, Wilusz JE. Genes Dev. 2018 May 17. pii: gad.314856.118. doi: 10.1101/gad.314856.118. PubMed 29773557.
Backbone
  Vector backbone: Hy_pMT
  Total vector size (bp): 8514
  Vector type: Insect Expression
  Selectable markers: Hygromycin
Growth in bacteria
  Bacterial resistance: Ampicillin, 100 μg/mL
  Growth temperature: 37°C
  Growth strain: DH5alpha
  Copy number: Unknown
Gene/Insert
  Gene/Insert name: UAP56
  Species: H. sapiens (human)
  Entrez Gene: DDX39B (a.k.a. BAT1, D6S81E, UAP56)
  Promoter: Metallothionein Promoter (pMT)
  Tag / fusion protein: Flag (N terminal on backbone)
  Cloning method: Restriction Enzyme; 5′ cloning site KpnI (not destroyed); 3′ cloning site NotI (not destroyed)
  Sequencing primers: 5′ CACTCGAATTTGGAGCCGGC
Terms and licenses: Academic/Nonprofit Terms; Industry Terms: Not Available to Industry
How to cite: Hy_pMT Flag-UAP56 WT was a gift from Jeremy Wilusz (Addgene plasmid # 110125 ; http://n2t.net/addgene:110125 ; RRID:Addgene_110125)
